Addgene plasmid #172698: pGLOW31
Purpose: C. elegans mScarlet co-injection marker
Depositing lab: Ryan Doonan. Depositing organization: University of Texas at Austin. Publication: mScarlet and split fluorophore mScarlet resources for plasmid-based CRISPR/Cas9 knock-in in C. elegans. Witten G, DeMott E, Huang G, Zelasko F, de Jesus B, Mulchand C, Schuck L, Pullman S, Perez A, Mahableshwarkar P, Wu Z, Cardona EA, Pierce JT, Dickinson DJ, Doonan R. MicroPubl Biol. 2023 Jun 14;2023:10.17912/micropub.biology.000871. doi: 10.17912/micropub.biology.000871. eCollection 2023. PubMed 37396790.
Backbone
  Vector backbone: N/A
  Backbone size w/o insert (bp): 2445
  Total vector size (bp): 6622
  Vector type: Worm Expression
Growth in bacteria
  Bacterial resistance: Ampicillin, 100 μg/mL
  Growth temperature: 37°C
  Growth strain: DH5alpha
  Copy number: High Copy
Gene/Insert
  Gene/Insert name: Pmyo-3::mScarlet (alt name: Pmyo-3::mScarlet-I-C1::unc-54utr)
  Species: C. elegans (nematode)
  Insert size (bp): 4175
  Promoter: myo-3
  Tag / fusion protein: mScarlet
  Cloning method: Gibson Cloning
  Sequencing primers: 5′ AATTTTCAGGGCAGGGAGCC; 3′ GGGAGCACAGGGAGAAAGAG
Resource information
  A portion of this plasmid was derived from a plasmid made by: Derived from pCFJ104 (Addgene #19328) and pMS050 (Addgene #91826)
Terms and licenses: Academic/Nonprofit Terms; Industry Terms
Depositor comments: C. elegans codon-optimized mScarlet. Use as a co-injection marker. pGLOW31 mScarlet fluorescence is brighter than pCFJ104 mCherry fluorescence in body wall muscle. Inject at 5 ng/uL. Made by George Huang (Glow Worms '20).
How to cite: pGLOW31 was a gift from Ryan Doonan (Addgene plasmid # 172698 ; http://n2t.net/addgene:172698 ; RRID:Addgene_172698)
