[The description below was written by a language model from this plasmid's Addgene catalogue record and pLannotate feature annotations shown in this document.]
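Description:
pGLOW31 is a 6,622 bp worm expression plasmid that serves as a red fluorescent co-injection marker for C. elegans transgenesis. The record names no specific backbone, but the bacterial portion (about 2.4 kb) carries a high-copy ColE1/pUC-type origin of replication and a β-lactamase gene with its own promoter, so the plasmid is propagated in E. coli under ampicillin selection. Short annotated fragments of lacZα, bom and rop appear to be remnants of the parental cloning vector rather than functional elements.

The roughly 4.2 kb insert is Pmyo-3::mScarlet-I-C1::unc-54 UTR. The myo-3 promoter, which the feature table does not annotate but which presumably occupies the unannotated region upstream of the coding sequence, drives expression in body wall muscle. It controls a C. elegans codon-optimized mScarlet-I, a rapidly maturing monomeric red fluorescent protein, followed by the unc-54 3′ UTR. The aex-5 fragment annotated downstream of the reporter probably reflects genomic sequence carried along with that UTR region. attB4, attB1, attB2 and attB3 sites flank the promoter, reporter and UTR segments. They are scars of the multisite Gateway architecture inherited from the parent plasmid pCFJ104, while the mScarlet sequence derives from pMS050. The final construct was assembled by Gibson cloning.

When injected alongside other DNAs, such as CRISPR/Cas9 knock-in reagents, red muscle fluorescence identifies animals carrying the extrachromosomal array, which helps distinguish them from true integrants. The depositor notes that its mScarlet signal in body wall muscle is brighter than the mCherry signal from pCFJ104.
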