Features (pLannotate 1.2.2; 12 found; start..end, strand, type, name):
   2504..2528    +  protein_bind   attB1: mutant version of attB; recombination site for the Gateway® BP reaction BP Clonase™
   2531..3379    +  CDS            mScarlet-I: mScarlet-I is a basic (constitutively fluorescent) red fluorescent protein published in 2016, derived from synthetic construct. It is reported to be a rapidly-maturing monomer with moderate acid sensitivity.
   3387..3407    -  protein_bind   attB2: mutant version of attB; core recombination site for the Gateway® BP reaction BP Clonase™
   3927..4079    +  CDS            aex-5 (fragment): AEX5_CAEEL - Also known as kpc-3 From Caenorhabditis elegans.
   4178..4198    -  protein_bind   attB3: mutant version of attB; core recombination site for the Gateway® BP reaction BP Clonase™
   4202..4359    +  CDS            lacZα (fragment): LacZα fragment of β-galactosidase; lacZ fragment
   4365..4464    -  misc_feature   bom (fragment): basis of mobility region from pBR322
   4566..4601    -  CDS            rop (fragment): Rop protein, which maintains plasmids at low copy number; rop
   4696..4800    +  promoter       AmpR promoter: bla
   4801..5661    +  CDS            AmpR: β-lactamase; bla; confers resistance to ampicillin, carbenicillin, and related antibiotics
   5832..6420    +  rep_origin     ori: high-copy-number ColE1/pMB1/pBR322/pUC origin of replication
   6602..6622    +  protein_bind   attB4: mutant version of attB; core recombination site for the Gateway® BP reaction BP Clonase™
>Addgene plasmid #172698 | pGLOW31 | addgene full sequence | sequence record 341481 | Addgene NGS Result
AGTGATTATAGTCTCTGTTTTCGTTAATTTTGAATTTTGCTTGATAAGGCTGCAACAAAGATCAGGTTGA
CATATATTTTCAGTAATTTATTTTAACCTGTACTCTATCACTGCCGGCTATAATAAGTTCTTGAATAAAA
TAATTTTCCCGACAAAACATGAGTATTTCTTTCGAAAATAAAAGTGCAGGCTAATTAGAGATTATTCTGT
AATTAACTGCATAATTTGTCACGTGCCATAGTTTTACATTCCACTACGTCATAGTTCTTAAAATACTAAT
CTCCTGAAAATAGAAGTAGGTGAAGAAAGTTTAATTATCAGTTCTAAAATGACAATTGATCTTTGGAATA
TGTTCTGAAACTACCGATCATTGAACAGATGCTATTTGAATGATATAGAATTGTATATTTGCAATTTCTG
AAACGCGTTCTTAAAGGCACACAGATTAATTCAAAAGGGTCTGGCCGCAAAAAGGTTTATGGTGGCCGAT
TTTGAGTTTTGTGTGTGATTGCTTTTTCACAATCAGTGTTTTCAGGATTATGTGATGAACTAGATCTTCA
AGTTTCGTTACATTTCATATGTTTTCGGAACTCACGAAGTACATATTGGGTATTGTGCTCAAAAAATTCA
GCAATCAGCTTCGCTCCGCTGACTTTAGAACCCAAAAAAATAGTATGGCCAAACTGACTGTGTTACGATC
ATTTCAATTTTTCAATACATATTTAAGATTTCTAAGAGTAAGAAGGTCAAAAACTGTTCTGGAATACATA
TATATTTTTCAGGTTACAATTAGTCAAAAAGTGCACTGAAATATACGTTTTAATTTCACGAATAACCCAA
TTAGTTCAATGTATTTTTGGTCAACCAACGTTAAAGTTTGGCTTCCAACCAATTATCATTTCTGATCAAC
CACAATGTTTTTTCTTTATCTGCAAGTTAATTTTTTATTTTTATCCAGATGTTTGGCATATTTTTCAATT
CTTCACTAGCGCCCACTTCTTGCACTTCCGGCGCCCTGAATCTAATGCATCTGTTGCAAGAATTGAAAGA
CCAATCAACACATTGTTTTCTTCACGAGATACTGAAGAAAATGAATAAAAACAGAGAAAAAGAGCCATGT
GATTAGTGACAACTGTTGCTAACAGATACCATAGCTTGGACTTGGTACGTGATGGCAACGTATGGGTCAA
CAAAAATGATTGCAGAGGGGGTGCAAAACAGTCAAGTCGAGAAAATATGAAAAACAGAAAACAAAGAACA
GAAAAATGGGTTTGAGAGTCAGTATAATTTATAAAAGAAAAATTGTACATAGAAATTAACCATTTTTGTA
GAAGAAGTTATTTTTCAAGCATCGTTAAAAATTATTCAAAGCACCTTATTTCATATTTAATTTTAAACAT
GGTTAAATGAACAACACGGTGCGCAATCAGGAAAACTTGAAATCTGAAACTGTTGTTGTGATCTTCTTCG
CAACTGTTCAGATAGCACTAGTGTAATGTTAAGAGTGCGCGAATATAATGGAATATAATGGATCACACCT
CCTGCCATCAGGTAAACGTCTCTGTTATCACATATTTCCAACTATTAAATTTTTACCTTTTACAGTTTTA
CATTTTTTTGAAAAAAGTAACTTTTTGTCTTCAAAATCCCTGACGAAAATATCAAATATTTTAATCGAGA
CTGCAGAGGAACCGATTGATGATTTGGAAAATCCAGCTTTACCTGTGTAAGAACTGAAAAGTTTCATAAC
CCTAGGGTATTCCCAGTTACATTCCCCACTGGCTAACAATAGCACCCAGTTTTTCATCACCTTTCTTCAA
ATTTCTCGGCGATTTGTTAAAAACAAAATTTGTGTCCCTTCTCTGATATCTCTATGTCTCTAAACACAAG
TTCATCGGAAAACGAAGGAGGGTAGGTGTTGGTTGGGCTCCCGAAGTGAAAATAGAAGAGCAAGAATAGA
ATATTAGAGAGAGAGTGCAGAGAGGGCGGGATAGCTCCCGGGATTCCGTTTTCTTCTTCTTTATCTTCAA
CGATGATGTGTGTGCGTGTTGTATAGATTCTGTTGCTCCCCCACAACTCGCTCCGAAGGCTCAATACAAT
TCAATTGATATTGGAGGAGAGCCTACCGGAGTGGGAGGATAAGAAGAAACATAAGAAGAAGAAGAAGAAG
AAGCATGCTTCTGGTTTTTGATGCTATGAAAACGGCACAAAAAGATGATTGAGGTCCCTTTTCAATACCT
TCTCTCATCTTTCAAATCCCATTGAAACCTAAAACTTCTCACCACGCTTTACCATTGTTCTCCAAAAACT
TATAGCAATGTCTATAACTTTTTTATCTCTGAAAAGCAGTGTTCCATTTTTCTTTTTCCTATTTTATTTC
AATTGTTTCTCACATTTCGTTTGGATTCTTTGCTTGTCAACCAGCTTCTTCTTCCACTTTTACCGTCTAA
TTTTCAGGGCAGGGAGCCATCAAACCCACGACCACTAGATCCATCTAGAAATGACAAGTTTGTACAAAAA
AGCAGGCTTAATGGTCTCCAAGGGAGAGGCCGTCATCAAGGAGTTCATGCGTTTCAAGGTCCACATGGAG
GGATCCATGAACGGACACGAGTTCGAGATCGAGGGAGAGGGAGAGGGACGTCCATACGAGGGAACCCAAA
CCGCCAAGCTCAAGGTCACCAAGGTAAGTTTAAACATATATATACTAACTAACCCTGATTATTTAAATTT
TCAGGGAGGACCACTCCCATTCTCCTGGGACATCCTCTCCCCACAATTCATGTACGGATCCCGTGCCTTC
ATCAAGCACCCAGCCGACATCCCAGACTACTACAAGCAATCCTTCCCAGAGGGATTCAAGTGGGAGCGTG
TCATGAACTTCGAGGACGGAGGAGCCGTCACCGTCACCCAAGACACCTCCCTCGAGGACGGAACCCTCAT
CTACAAGGTAAGTTTAAACAGTTCGGTACTAACTAACCATACATATTTAAATTTTCAGGTCAAGCTCCGT
GGAACCAACTTCCCACCAGACGGACCAGTCATGCAAAAGAAGACCATGGGATGGGAGGCCTCCACCGAGC
GTCTCTACCCAGAGGACGGAGTCCTCAAGGGAGACATCAAGATGGCCCTCCGTCTCAAGGACGGAGGACG
TTACCTCGCCGACTTCAAGGTAAGTTTAAACATGATTTTACTAACTAACTAATCTGATTTAAATTTTCAG
ACCACCTACAAGGCCAAGAAGCCAGTCCAAATGCCAGGAGCCTACAACGTCGACCGTAAGCTCGACATCA
CCTCCCACAACGAGGACTACACCGTCGTCGAGCAATACGAGCGTTCCGAGGGACGTCACTCCACCGGAGG
AATGGACGAGCTCTACAAGTAGTACCCAGCTTTCTTGTACAAAGTGGGTGATATCTGAGCTCCGCATCGG
CCGCTGTCATCAGATCGCCATCTCGCGCCCGTGCCTCTGACTTCTAAGTCCAATTACTCTTCAACATCCC
TACATGCTCTTTCTCCCTGTGCTCCCACCCCCTATTTTTGTTATTATCAAAAAACTTCTCTTAATTTCTT
TGTTTTTTAGCTTCTTTTAAGTCACCTCTAACAATGAAATTGTGTAGATTCAAAAATAGAATTAATTCGT
AATAAAAAGTCGAAAAAAATTGTGCTCCCTCCCCCCATTAATAATAATTCTATCCCAAAATCTACACAAT
GTTCTGTGTACACTTCTTATGTTTTTTACTTCTGATAAATTTTTTTGAAACATCATAGAAAAAACCGCAC
ACAAAATACCTTATCATATGTTACGTTTCAGTTTATGACCGCAATTTTTATTTCTTCGCACGTCTGGGCC
TCTCATGACGTCAAATCATGCTCATCGTGAAAAAGTTTTGGAGTATTTTTGGAATTTTTCAATCAAGTGA
AAGTTTATGAAATTAATTTTCCTGCTTTTGCTTTTTGGGGTTTCCCCTATTGTTTGTCAAGATTTCGAGG
ACGGCGTTTTTCTTGCTAAAATCACAAGTATTGATGAGCACGATGCAAGAAAGATCGGAAGAAGGTTTGG
GTTTGAGGCTCAGTGGAAGGTGAGTAGAAGTTGATAATTTGAAAGTGGAGTAGTGTCTATGGGGTTTTTG
CCTTAAATGACAGAATACATTCCCAATATACCAAACATAACTGTTTCCAACTTTATTATACATAGTTGAT
AATTCACTGGCCGTCGTTTTACAACGTCGTGACTGGGAAAACCCTGGCGTTACCCAACTTAATCGCCTTG
CAGCACATCCCCCTTTCGCCAGCTGGCGTAATAGCGAAGAGGCCCGCACCGATCGCCCTTCCCAACAGTT
GCGCAGCCTGAATGGCGAATGGCGCCTGATGCGGTATTTTCTCCTTACGCATCTGTGCGGTATTTCACAC
CGCATATGGTGCACTCTCAGTGCAATCTGCTCTGATGCCGCATAGTTAAGCCAGCCCCGACACCCGCCAA
CACCCGCTGACGCGCCCTGACGGGCTTGTCTGCTCCCGGCATCCGCTTACAGACAAGCTGTGACCGTCTC
CGGGAGCTGCATGTGTCAGAGGTTTTCACCGTCATCACCGAAACGCGCGAGACGAAAGGGCCTCGTGATA
CGCCTATTTTTATAGGTTAATGTCATGATAATAATGGTTTCTTAGACGTCAGGTGGCACTTTTCGGGGAA
ATGTGCGCGGAACCCCTATTTGTTTATTTTTCTAAATACATTCAAATATGTATCCGCTCATGAGACAATA
ACCCTGATAAATGCTTCAATAATATTGAAAAAGGAAGAGTATGAGTATTCAACATTTCCGTGTCGCCCTT
ATTCCCTTTTTTGCGGCATTTTGCCTTCCTGTTTTTGCTCACCCAGAAACGCTGGTGAAAGTAAAAGATG
CTGAAGATCAGTTGGGTGCACGAGTGGGTTACATCGAACTGGATCTCAACAGCGGTAAGATCCTTGAGAG
TTTTCGCCCCGAAGAACGTTTTCCAATGATGAGCACTTTTAAAGTTCTGCTATGTGGCGCGGTATTATCC
CGTATTGACGCCGGGCAAGAGCAACTCGGTCGCCGCATACACTATTCTCAGAATGACTTGGTTGAGTACT
CACCAGTCACAGAAAAGCATCTTACGGATGGCATGACAGTAAGAGAATTATGCAGTGCTGCCATAACCAT
GAGTGATAACACTGCGGCCAACTTACTTCTGACAACGATCGGAGGACCGAAGGAGCTAACCGCTTTTTTG
CACAACATGGGGGATCATGTAACTCGCCTTGATCGTTGGGAACCGGAGCTGAATGAAGCCATACCAAACG
ACGAGCGTGACACCACGATGCCTGTAGCAATGGCAACAACGTTGCGCAAACTATTAACTGGCGAACTACT
TACTCTAGCTTCCCGGCAACAATTAATAGACTGGATGGAGGCGGATAAAGTTGCAGGACCACTTCTGCGC
TCGGCCCTTCCGGCTGGCTGGTTTATTGCTGATAAATCTGGAGCCGGTGAGCGTGGGTCTCGCGGTATCA
TTGCAGCACTGGGGTCAGATGGTAAGCCCTCCCGTATCGTAGTTATCTACACGACGGGGAGTCAGGCAAC
TATGGATGAACGAAATAGACAGATCGCTGAGATAGGTGCCTCACTGATTAAGCATTGGTAACTGTCAGAC
CAAGTTTACTCATATATACTTTAGATTGATTTAAAACTTCATTTTTAATTTAAAAGGATCTAGGTGAAGA
TCCTTTTTGATAATCTCATGACCAAAATCCCTTAACGTGAGTTTTCGTTCCACTGAGCGTCAGACCCCGT
AGAAAAGATCAAAGGATCTTCTTGAGATCCTTTTTTTCTGCGCGTAATCTGCTGCTTGCAAACAAAAAAA
CCACCGCTACCAGCGGTGGTTTGTTTGCCGGATCAAGAGCTACCAACTCTTTTTCCGAAGGTAACTGGCT
TCAGCAGAGCGCAGATACCAAATACTGTTCTTCTAGTGTAGCCGTAGTTAGGCCACCACTTCAAGAACTC
TGTAGCACCGCCTACATACCTCGCTCTGCTAATCCTGTTACCAGTGGCTGCTGCCAGTGGCGATAAGTCG
TGTCTTACCGGGTTGGACTCAAGACGATAGTTACCGGATAAGGCGCAGCGGTCGGGCTGAACGGGGGGTT
CGTGCACACAGCCCAGCTTGGAGCGAACGACCTACACCGAACTGAGATACCTACAGCGTGAGCTATGAGA
AAGCGCCACGCTTCCCGAAGGGAGAAAGGCGGACAGGTATCCGGTAAGCGGCAGGGTCGGAACAGGAGAG
CGCACGAGGGAGCTTCCAGGGGGAAACGCCTGGTATCTTTATAGTCCTGTCGGGTTTCGCCACCTCTGAC
TTGAGCGTCGATTTTTGTGATGCTCGTCAGGGGGGCGGAGCCTATGGAAAAACGCCAGCAACGCGGCCTT
TTTACGGTTCCTGGTCTTTTGCTGGCCTTTTGCTCACATGTTCTTTCCTGCGTTATCCCCTGATTCTGTG
GATAACCGTATTACCGCCTTTGAGTGAGCTGATACCAGCGGATAACAATTTCACACAGGAAACAGCTATG
ACCATGATTACGCCAAGCTATCAACTTTGTATAGAAAAGTTG
