>Addgene plasmid #172698 | pGLOW31 | depositor partial sequence | sequence record 335290 | myo-3 promoter (Pmyo-3)
AGTGATTATAGTCTCTGTTTTCGTTAATTTTGAATTTTGCTTGATAAGGCTGCAACAAAGATCAGGTTGA
CATATATTTTCAGTAATTTATTTTAACCTGTACTCTATCACTGCCGGCTATAATAAGTTCTTGAATAAAA
TAATTTTCCCGACAAAACATGAGTATTTCTTTCGAAAATAAAAGTGCAGGCTAATTAGAGATTATTCTGT
AATTAACTGCATAATTTGTCACGTGCCATAGTTTTACATTCCACTACGTCATAGTTCTTAAAATACTAAT
CTCCTGAAAATAGAAGTAGGTGAAGAAAGTTTAATTATCAGTTCTAAAATGACAATTGATCTTTGGAATA
TGTTCTGAAACTACCGATCATTGAACAGATGCTATTTGAATGATATAGAATTGTATATTTGCAATTTCTG
AAACGCGTTCTTAAAGGCACACAGATTAATTCAAAAGGGTCTGGCCGCAAAAAGGTTTATGGTGGCCGAT
TTTGAGTTTTGTGTGTGATTGCTTTTTCACAATCAGTGTTTTCAGGATTATGTGATGAACTAGATCTTCA
AGTTTCGTTACATTTCATATGTTTTCGGAACTCACGAAGTACATATTGGGTATTGTGCTCAAAAAATTCA
GCAATCAGCTTCGCTCCGCTGACTTTAGAACCCAAAAAAATAGTATGGCCAAACTGACTGTGTTACGATC
ATTTCAATTTTTCAATACATATTTAAGATTTCTAAGAGTAAGAAGGTCAAAAACTGTTCTGGAATACATA
TATATTTTTCAGGTTACAATTAGTCAAAAAGTGCACTGAAATATACGTTTTAATTTCACGAATAACCCAA
TTAGTTCAATGTATTTTTGGTCAACCAACGTTAAAGTTTGGCTTCCAACCAATTATCATTTCTGATCAAC
CACAATGTTTTTTCTTTATCTGCAAGTTAATTTTTTATTTTTATCCAGATGTTTGGCATATTTTTCAATT
CTTCACTAGCGCCCACTTCTTGCACTTCCGGCGCCCTGAATCTAATGCATCTGTTGCAAGAATTGAAAGA
CCAATCAACACATTGTTTTCTTCACGAGATACTGAAGAAAATGAATAAAAACAGAGAAAAAGAGCCATGT
GATTAGTGACAACTGTTGCTAACAGATACCATAGCTTGGACTTGGTACGTGATGGCAACGTATGGGTCAA
CAAAAATGATTGCAGAGGGGGTGCAAAACAGTCAAGTCGAGAAAATATGAAAAACAGAAAACAAAGAACA
GAAAAATGGGTTTGAGAGTCAGTATAATTTATAAAAGAAAAATTGTACATAGAAATTAACCATTTTTGTA
GAAGAAGTTATTTTTCAAGCATCGTTAAAAATTATTCAAAGCACCTTATTTCATATTTAATTTTAAACAT
GGTTAAATGAACAACACGGTGCGCAATCAGGAAAACTTGAAATCTGAAACTGTTGTTGTGATCTTCTTCG
CAACTGTTCAGATAGCACTAGTGTAATGTTAAGAGTGCGCGAATATAATGGAATATAATGGATCACACCT
CCTGCCATCAGGTAAACGTCTCTGTTATCACATATTTCCAACTATTAAATTTTTACCTTTTACAGTTTTA
CATTTTTTTGAAAAAAGTAACTTTTTGTCTTCAAAATCCCTGACGAAAATATCAAATATTTTAATCGAGA
CTGCAGAGGAACCGATTGATGATTTGGAAAATCCAGCTTTACCTGTGTAAGAACTGAAAAGTTTCATAAC
CCTAGGGTATTCCCAGTTACATTCCCCACTGGCTAACAATAGCACCCAGTTTTTCATCACCTTTCTTCAA
ATTTCTCGGCGATTTGTTAAAAACAAAATTTGTGTCCCTTCTCTGATATCTCTATGTCTCTAAACACAAG
TTCATCGGAAAACGAAGGAGGGTAGGTGTTGGTTGGGCTCCCGAAGTGAAAATAGAAGAGCAAGAATAGA
ATATTAGAGAGAGAGTGCAGAGAGGGCGGGATAGCTCCCGGGATTCCGTTTTCTTCTTCTTTATCTTCAA
CGATGATGTGTGTGCGTGTTGTATAGATTCTGTTGCTCCCCCACAACTCGCTCCGAAGGCTCAATACAAT
TCAATTGATATTGGAGGAGAGCCTACCGGAGTGGGAGGATAAGAAGAAACATAAGAAGAAGAAGAAGAAG
AAGCATGCTTCTGGTTTTTGATGCTATGAAAACGGCACAAAAAGATGATTGAGGTCCCTTTTCAATACCT
TCTCTCATCTTTCAAATCCCATTGAAACCTAAAACTTCTCACCACGCTTTACCATTGTTCTCCAAAAACT
TATAGCAATGTCTATAACTTTTTTATCTCTGAAAAGCAGTGTTCCATTTTTCTTTTTCCTATTTTATTTC
AATTGTTTCTCACATTTCGTTTGGATTCTTTGCTTGTCAACCAGCTTCTTCTTCCACTTTTACCGTCTAA
TTTTCAGGGCAGGGAGCCATCAAACCCACGACCACTAGATCCATCTAGAA
