>Addgene plasmid #172698 | pGLOW31 | depositor partial sequence | sequence record 335291 | myo-2 coding (first 10aa)
ATGACAAGTTTGTACAAAAAAGCAGGCTTA
