>Addgene plasmid #172698 | pGLOW31 | depositor partial sequence | sequence record 335292 | mScarlet-I-C1 (C. elegans codon-optimized mScarlet with synthetic introns)
ATGGTCTCCAAGGGAGAGGCCGTCATCAAGGAGTTCATGCGTTTCAAGGTCCACATGGAGGGATCCATGA
ACGGACACGAGTTCGAGATCGAGGGAGAGGGAGAGGGACGTCCATACGAGGGAACCCAAACCGCCAAGCT
CAAGGTCACCAAGGTAAGTTTAAACATATATATACTAACTAACCCTGATTATTTAAATTTTCAGGGAGGA
CCACTCCCATTCTCCTGGGACATCCTCTCCCCACAATTCATGTACGGATCCCGTGCCTTCATCAAGCACC
CAGCCGACATCCCAGACTACTACAAGCAATCCTTCCCAGAGGGATTCAAGTGGGAGCGTGTCATGAACTT
CGAGGACGGAGGAGCCGTCACCGTCACCCAAGACACCTCCCTCGAGGACGGAACCCTCATCTACAAGGTA
AGTTTAAACAGTTCGGTACTAACTAACCATACATATTTAAATTTTCAGGTCAAGCTCCGTGGAACCAACT
TCCCACCAGACGGACCAGTCATGCAAAAGAAGACCATGGGATGGGAGGCCTCCACCGAGCGTCTCTACCC
AGAGGACGGAGTCCTCAAGGGAGACATCAAGATGGCCCTCCGTCTCAAGGACGGAGGACGTTACCTCGCC
GACTTCAAGGTAAGTTTAAACATGATTTTACTAACTAACTAATCTGATTTAAATTTTCAGACCACCTACA
AGGCCAAGAAGCCAGTCCAAATGCCAGGAGCCTACAACGTCGACCGTAAGCTCGACATCACCTCCCACAA
CGAGGACTACACCGTCGTCGAGCAATACGAGCGTTCCGAGGGACGTCACTCCACCGGAGGAATGGACGAG
CTCTACAAGTAG
