>Addgene plasmid #172698 | pGLOW31 | depositor partial sequence | sequence record 335293 | unc-54 3'UTR
TACCCAGCTTTCTTGTACAAAGTGGGTGATATCTGAGCTCCGCATCGGCCGCTGTCATCAGATCGCCATC
TCGCGCCCGTGCCTCTGACTTCTAAGTCCAATTACTCTTCAACATCCCTACATGCTCTTTCTCCCTGTGC
TCCCACCCCCTATTTTTGTTATTATCAAAAAACTTCTCTTAATTTCTTTGTTTTTTAGCTTCTTTTAAGT
CACCTCTAACAATGAAATTGTGTAGATTCAAAAATAGAATTAATTCGTAATAAAAAGTCGAAAAAAATTG
TGCTCCCTCCCCCCATTAATAATAATTCTATCCCAAAATCTACACAATGTTCTGTGTACACTTCTTATGT
TTTTTACTTCTGATAAATTTTTTTGAAACATCATAGAAAAAACCGCACACAAAATACCTTATCATATGTT
ACGTTTCAGTTTATGACCGCAATTTTTATTTCTTCGCACGTCTGGGCCTCTCATGACGTCAAATCATGCT
CATCGTGAAAAAGTTTTGGAGTATTTTTGGAATTTTTCAATCAAGTGAAAGTTTATGAAATTAATTTTCC
TGCTTTTGCTTTTTGGGGTTTCCCCTATTGTTTGTCAAGATTTCGAGGACGGCGTTTTTCTTGCTAAAAT
CACAAGTATTGATGAGCACGATGCAAGAAAGATCGGAAGAAGGTTTGGGTTTGAGGCTCAGTGGAAGGTG
AGTAGAAGTTGATAATTTGAAAGTGGAGTAGTGTCTATGGGGTTTTTGCCTTAAATGACAGAATACATTC
CCAATATACCAAACATAACTGTT
